Addgene plasmid #228374: Shim_AspRS_3212.91_TP_GFP_pK7fWG2_IVD_FP611
Purpose: Expresses N-term transit peptide from Sapria himalayana Aspartate aminoacyl-tRNA synthetase evm.model.fragScaff scaffold 3212.91; determination of S. himalayana AspRS target localization
Depositing lab: Daniel Sloan. Depositing organization: Colorado State University, Fort Collins. Publication: Photosynthetic demands on translational machinery drive retention of redundant tRNA metabolism in plant organelles. DeTar RA, Chustecki JM, Martinez-Hottovy A, Ceriotti LF, Broz AK, Lou X, Sanchez-Puerta MV, Elowsky C, Christensen AC, Sloan DB. Proc Natl Acad Sci U S A. 2024 Dec 24;121(52):e2421485121. doi: 10.1073/pnas.2421485121. Epub 2024 Dec 18. PubMed 39693336.
Backbone
  Vector backbone: pK7fWG2_IVD_FP616
  Vector type: Plant Expression
Growth in bacteria
  Bacterial resistance: Spectinomycin, 50 μg/mL
  Growth temperature: 37°C
  Growth strain: DH5alpha
  Copy number: High Copy
Gene/Insert
  Gene/Insert name: N-terminal transit peptide from S. himalayana AspRS evm.model.fragScaff scaffold 3212.91
  Species: Sapria himalayana
  Tag / fusion protein: Green Florescent Protien (C terminal on insert)
  Cloning method: Gateway Cloning
Terms and licenses: Academic/Nonprofit Terms; Industry Terms
How to cite: Shim_AspRS_3212.91_TP_GFP_pK7fWG2_IVD_FP611 was a gift from Daniel Sloan (Addgene plasmid # 228374 ; http://n2t.net/addgene:228374 ; RRID:Addgene_228374)
