[The description below was written by a language model from this plasmid's Addgene catalogue record and pLannotate feature annotations shown in this document.]
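Description:
Shim_AspRS_3212.91_TP_GFP_pK7fWG2_IVD_FP611 is a plant expression binary vector of about 12.7 kb, built by Gateway cloning into a pK7FWG2-type backbone that was modified to carry a second fluorescent marker cassette. It replicates at high copy in E. coli from a ColE1/pUC-type origin. The pVS1 oriV, RepA and StaA elements provide replication and stable maintenance in Agrobacterium. Bacterial selection is by spectinomycin through the aadA (SmR) gene. Everything intended for transfer to plant cells lies between the nopaline-type right and left T-DNA border repeats, including an NOS promoter–nptII–NOS terminator cassette that confers kanamycin resistance in plants.

The T-DNA carries two reporter units. In the test cassette, a CaMV 35S promoter drives the N-terminal transit peptide of a Sapria himalayana aspartyl-tRNA synthetase (gene model 3212.91). The peptide sits between attB1 and attB2 sites left by the Gateway reaction and is fused at its C terminus to EGFP, followed by a CaMV polyadenylation signal. The insert itself is not annotated in the feature table, but the interval between the att sites matches its expected position. Upstream, an enhanced 35S promoter expresses an N-terminal fragment of Arabidopsis isovaleryl-CoA dehydrogenase (IVD) fused to the red fluorescent protein eqFP611. This presumably serves as a built-in mitochondrial reference marker, though the record does not say so explicitly.

Comparing the green and red signals in the same plant cells shows where the AspRS presequence directs its cargo, which is the stated purpose of determining the enzyme's subcellular target in this parasitic plant. The catalogue gives the backbone name with "FP616", whereas the plasmid name and the annotation indicate eqFP611.
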