Features (pLannotate 1.2.2; 34 found; start..end, strand, type, name):
      1..589     +  rep_origin     ori: high-copy-number ColE1/pMB1/pBR322/pUC origin of replication
    775..915     -  misc_feature   bom: basis of mobility region from pBR322
   1017..1056    -  CDS            rop (fragment): Rop protein, which maintains plasmids at low copy number; rop
   1259..1453    -  rep_origin     pVS1 oriV: origin of replication for the Pseudomonas plasmid pVS1 (Heeb et al., 2000)
   1519..2592    -  CDS            pVS1 RepA: replication protein from the Pseudomonas plasmid pVS1 (Heeb et al., 2000)
   3021..3650    -  CDS            pVS1 StaA: stability protein from the Pseudomonas plasmid pVS1 (Heeb et al., 2000)
   4210..4611    -  CDS            Y4CG_SINFN (fragment): Protein inferred from homology: Swiss-Prot protein existence level 3. From Sinorhizobium fredii (strain NBRC 101917 / NGR234).
   4981..5005    -  misc_feature   RB T-DNA repeat: right border repeat from nopaline C58 T-DNA
   5054..5266    +  CDS            IBMP_CAMVB (fragment): Experimental evidence at protein level: Swiss-Prot protein existence level 1. Enhances the ribosomal termination-reinitiation event leading to the translation of major open reading frames on the polycistronic viral RNAs. From Cauliflower mosaic virus (strain Bari 1) (CaMV).
   5348..6019    +  promoter       CaMV 35S promoter (enhanced): cauliflower mosaic virus 35S promoter with a duplicated enhancer region
   6031..6055    +  protein_bind   attB1: mutant version of attB; recombination site for the Gateway® BP reaction BP Clonase™
   6076..6231    +  CDS            IVD (fragment): IVD_ARATH - Experimental evidence at protein level: Swiss-Prot protein existence level 1. Involved in degradation of the branched-chain amino acids, phytol and lysine for the supply of carbon and electrons to the ETF/ETFQO complex during dark-induced sugar starvation. From Arabidopsis thaliana (Mouse-ear cress).
   6235..6927    +  CDS            eqFP611: eqFP611 is a basic (constitutively fluorescent) red fluorescent protein published in 2002, derived from Entacmaea quadricolor. It has very low acid sensitivity.
   6947..6971    -  protein_bind   attB2: mutant version of attB; recombination site for the Gateway® BP reaction BP Clonase™
   6973..7000    +  CDS            3xHA (fragment): three tandem HA epitope tags
   7041..7077    +  ncRNA          PK1-TEV CVMV: Accession: RF01102 - 5'-leader pseudoknot of TEV/CVMV
   7204..7233    +  misc_feature   MCS (fragment): pUC18/19 multiple cloning site
   7279..7438    +  polyA_signal   CaMV poly(A) signal (fragment): cauliflower mosaic virus polyadenylation signal
   7439..7459    +  misc_feature   MCS (fragment): pUC18/19 multiple cloning site
   7902..8246    +  promoter       CaMV 35S promoter: strong constitutive promoter from cauliflower mosaic virus
   8199..8245    +  promoter       minimal CaMV 35S promoter: minimal 35S promoter from cauliflower mosaic virus
   8278..8303    +  misc_feature   TMV Ω (fragment): translational enhancer from the tobacco mosaic virus 5'-leader sequence (Gallie et al., 1988)
   8346..8370    +  protein_bind   attB1: mutant version of attB; recombination site for the Gateway® BP reaction BP Clonase™
   8635..8659    -  protein_bind   attB2: mutant version of attB; recombination site for the Gateway® BP reaction BP Clonase™
   8667..9386    +  CDS            EGFP: the original enhanced GFP (Yang et al., 1996) mammalian codon-optimized
   9451..9610    +  polyA_signal   CaMV poly(A) signal (fragment): cauliflower mosaic virus polyadenylation signal
   9637..9659    -  misc_feature   MCS (fragment): pUC18/19 multiple cloning site
   9752..9931    +  promoter       NOS promoter: nopaline synthase promoter
   9965..10756   +  CDS            neo: KKA2_KLEPN - Also known as kan, nptII. Experimental evidence at protein level: Swiss-Prot protein existence level 1. Resistance to kanamycin, neomycin, paromomycin, ribostamycin, butirosin and gentamicin B. From Klebsiella pneumoniae.
  10799..11051   +  terminator     NOS terminator: nopaline synthase terminator and poly(A) signal
  11144..11168   -  misc_feature   LB T-DNA repeat: left border repeat from nopaline C58 T-DNA
  11427..11450   +  promoter       Pc promoter (fragment): intI1 (promoter lies within the coding sequence); class 1 integron promoter
  11626..11682   +  CDS            GmR (fragment): gentamycin acetyltransferase; aacC1; confers resistance to gentamycin
  11693..12480   +  CDS            SmR (fragment): aminoglycoside adenylyltransferase (Murphy, 1985); aadA; confers resistance to spectinomycin and streptomycin
>Addgene plasmid #228374 | Shim_AspRS_3212.91_TP_GFP_pK7fWG2_IVD_FP611 | addgene full sequence | sequence record 455849 | Addgene NGS Result
TTGAGATCCTTTTTTTCTGCGCGTAATCTGCTGCTTGCAAACAAAAAAACCACCGCTACCAGCGGTGGTT
TGTTTGCCGGATCAAGAGCTACCAACTCTTTTTCCGAAGGTAACTGGCTTCAGCAGAGCGCAGATACCAA
ATACTGTCCTTCTAGTGTAGCCGTAGTTAGGCCACCACTTCAAGAACTCTGTAGCACCGCCTACATACCT
CGCTCTGCTAATCCTGTTACCAGTGGCTGCTGCCAGTGGCGATAAGTCGTGTCTTACCGGGTTGGACTCA
AGACGATAGTTACCGGATAAGGCGCAGCGGTCGGGCTGAACGGGGGGTTCGTGCACACAGCCCAGCTTGG
AGCGAACGACCTACACCGAACTGAGATACCTACAGCGTGAGCTATGAGAAAGCGCCACGCTTCCCGAAGG
GAGAAAGGCGGACAGGTATCCGGTAAGCGGCAGGGTCGGAACAGGAGAGCGCACGAGGGAGCTTCCAGGG
GGAAACGCCTGGTATCTTTATAGTCCTGTCGGGTTTCGCCACCTCTGACTTGAGCGTCGATTTTTGTGAT
GCTCGTCAGGGGGGCGGAGCCTATGGAAAAACGCCAGCAACGCGGCCTTTTTACGGTTCCTGGCCTTTTG
CTGGCCTTTTGCTCACATGTTCTTTCCTGCGTTATCCCCTGATTCTGTGGATAACCGTATTACCGCCTTT
GAGTGAGCTGATACCGCTCGCCGCAGCCGAACGACCGAGCGCAGCGAGTCAGTGAGCGAGGAAGCGGAAG
AGCGCCTGATGCGGTATTTTCTCCTTACGCATCTGTGCGGTATTTCACACCGCATATGGTGCACTCTCAG
TACAATCTGCTCTGATGCCGCATAGTTAAGCCAGTATACACTCCGCTATCGCTACGTGACTGGGTCATGG
CTGCGCCCCGACACCCGCCAACACCCGCTGACGCGCCCTGACGGGCTTGTCTGCTCCCGGCATCCGCTTA
CAGACAAGCTGTGACCGTCTCCGGGAGCTGCATGTGTCAGAGGTTTTCACCGTCATCACCGAAACGCGCG
AGGCAGGGTGCCTTGATGTGGGCGCCGGCGGTCGAGTGGCGACGGCGCGGCTTGTCCGCGCCCTGGTAGA
TTGCCTGGCCGTAGGCCAGCCATTTTTGAGCGGCCAGCGGCCGCGATAGGCCGACGCGAAGCGGCGGGGC
GTAGGGAGCGCAGCGACCGAAGGGTAGGCGCTTTTTGCAGCTCTTCGGCTGTGCGCTGGCCAGACAGTTA
TGCACAGGCCAGGCGGGTTTTAAGAGTTTTAATAAGTTTTAAAGAGTTTTAGGCGGAAAAATCGCCTTTT
TTCTCTTTTATATCAGTCACTTACATGTGTGACCGGTTCCCAATGTACGGCTTTGGGTTCCCAATGTACG
GGTTCCGGTTCCCAATGTACGGCTTTGGGTTCCCAATGTACGTGCTATCCACAGGAAAGAGACCTTTTCG
ACCTTTTTCCCCTGCTAGGGCAATTTGCCCTAGCATCTGCTCCGTACATTAGGAACCGGCGGATGCTTCG
CCCTCGATCAGGTTGCGGTAGCGCATGACTAGGATCGGGCCAGCCTGCCCCGCCTCCTCCTTCAAATCGT
ACTCCGGCAGGTCATTTGACCCGATCAGCTTGCGCACGGTGAAACAGAACTTCTTGAACTCTCCGGCGCT
GCCACTGCGTTCGTAGATCGTCTTGAACAACCATCTGGCTTCTGCCTTGCCTGCGGCGCGGCGTGCCAGG
CGGTAGAGAAAACGGCCGATGCCGGGATCGATCAAAAAGTAATCGGGGTGAACCGTCAGCACGTCCGGGT
TCTTGCCTTCTGTGATCTCGCGGTACATCCAATCAGCTAGCTCGATCTCGATGTACTCCGGCCGCCCGGT
TTCGCTCTTTACGATCTTGTAGCGGCTAATCAAGGCTTCACCCTCGGATACCGTCACCAGGCGGCCGTTC
TTGGCCTTCTTCGTACGCTGCATGGCAACGTGCGTGGTGTTTAACCGAATGCAGGTTTCTACCAGGTCGT
CTTTCTGCTTTCCGCCATCGGCTCGCCGGCAGAACTTGAGTACGTCCGCAACGTGTGGACGGAACACGCG
GCCGGGCTTGTCTCCCTTCCCTTCCCGGTATCGGTTCATGGATTCGGTTAGATGGGAAACCGCCATCAGT
ACCAGGTCGTAATCCCACACACTGGCCATGCCGGCCGGCCCTGCGGAAACCTCTACGTGCCCGTCTGGAA
GCTCGTAGCGGATCACCTCGCCAGCTCGTCGGTCACGCTTCGACAGACGGAAAACGGCCACGTCCATGAT
GCTGCGACTATCGCGGGTGCCCACGTCATAGAGCATCGGAACGAAAAAATCTGGTTGCTCGTCGCCCTTG
GGCGGCTTCCTAATCGACGGCGCACCGGCTGCCGGCGGTTGCCGGGATTCTTTGCGGATTCGATCAGCGG
CCGCTTGCCACGATTCACCGGGGCGTGCTTCTGCCTCGATGCGTTGCCGCTGGGCGGCCTGCGCGGCCTT
CAACTTCTCCACCAGGTCATCACCCAGCGCCGCGCCGATTTGTACCGGGCCGGATGGTTTGCGACCGCTC
ACGCCGATTCCTCGGGCTTGGGGGTTCCAGTGCCATTGCAGGGCCGGCAGACAACCCAGCCGCTTACGCC
TGGCCAACCGCCCGTTCCTCCACACATGGGGCATTCCACGGCGTCGGTGCCTGGTTGTTCTTGATTTTCC
ATGCCGCCTCCTTTAGCCGCTAAAATTCATCTACTCATTTATTCATTTGCTCATTTACTCTGGTAGCTGC
GCGATGTATTCAGATAGCAGCTCGGTAATGGTCTTGCCTTGGCGTACCGCGTACATCTTCAGCTTGGTGT
GATCCTCCGCCGGCAACTGAAAGTTGACCCGCTTCATGGCTGGCGTGTCTGCCAGGCTGGCCAACGTTGC
AGCCTTGCTGCTGCGTGCGCTCGGACGGCCGGCACTTAGCGTGTTTGTGCTTTTGCTCATTTTCTCTTTA
CCTCATTAACTCAAATGAGTTTTGATTTAATTTCAGCGGCCAGCGCCTGGACCTCGCGGGCAGCGTCGCC
CTCGGGTTCTGATTCAAGAACGGTTGTGCCGGCGGCGGCAGTGCCTGGGTAGCTCACGCGCTGCGTGATA
CGGGACTCAAGAATGGGCAGCTCGTACCCGGCCAGCGCCTCGGCAACCTCACCGCCGATGCGCGTGCCTT
TGATCGCCCGCGACACGACAAAGGCCGCTTGTAGCCTTCCATCCGTGACCTCAATGCGCTGCTTAACCAG
CTCCACCAGGTCGGCGGTGGCCCATATGTCGTAAGGGCTTGGCTGCACCGGAATCAGCACGAAGTCGGCT
GCCTTGATCGCGGACACAGCCAAGTCCGCCGCCTGGGGCGCTCCGTCGATCACTACGAAGTCGCGCCGGC
CGATGGCCTTCACGTCGCGGTCAATCGTCGGGCGGTCGATGCCGACAACGGTTAGCGGTTGATCTTCCCG
CACGGCCGCCCAATCGCGGGCACTGCCCTGGGGATCGGAATCGACTAACAGAACATCGGCCCCGGCGAGT
TGCAGGGCGCGGGCTAGATGGGTTGCGATGGTCGTCTTGCCTGACCCGCCTTTCTGGTTAAGTACAGCGA
TAACCTTCATGCGTTCCCCTTGCGTATTTGTTTATTTACTCATCGCATCATATACGCAGCGACCGCATGA
CGCAAGCTGTTTTACTCAAATACACATCACCTTTTTAGACGGCGGCGCTCGGTTTCTTCAGCGGCCAAGC
TGGCCGGCCAGGCCGCCAGCTTGGCATCAGACAAACCGGCCAGGATTTCATGCAGCCGCACGGTTGAGAC
GTGCGCGGGCGGCTCGAACACGTACCCGGCCGCGATCATCTCCGCCTCGATCTCTTCGGTAATGAAAAAC
GGTTCGTCCTGGCCGTCCTGGTGCGGTTTCATGCTTGTTCCTCTTGGCGTTCATTCTCGGCGGCCGCCAG
GGCGTCGGCCTCGGTCAATGCGTCCTCACGGAAGGCACCGCGCCGCCTGGCCTCGGTGGGCGTCACTTCC
TCGCTGCGCTCAAGTGCGCGGTACAGGGTCGAGCGATGCACGCCAAGCAGTGCAGCCGCCTCTTTCACGG
TGCGGCCTTCCTGGTCGATCAGCTCGCGGGCGTGCGCGATCTGTGCCGGGGTGAGGGTAGGGCGGGGGCC
AAACTTCACGCCTCGGGCCTTGGCGGCCTCGCGCCCGCTCCGGGTGCGGTCGATGATTAGGGAACGCTCG
AACTCGGCAATGCCGGCGAACACGGTCAACACCATGCGGCCGGCCGGCGTGGTGGTGTCGGCCCACGGCT
CTGCCAGGCTACGCAGGCCCGCGCCGGCCTCCTGGATGCGCTCGGCAATGTCCAGTAGGTCGCGGGTGCT
GCGGGCCAGGCGGTCTAGCCTGGTCACTGTCACAACGTCGCCAGGGCGTAGGTGGTCAAGCATCCTGGCC
AGCTCCGGGCGGTCGCGCCTGGTGCCGGTGATCTTCTCGGAAAACAGCTTGGTGCAGCCGGCCGCGTGCA
GTTCGGCCCGTTGGTTGGTCAAGTCCTGGTCGTCGGTGCTGACGCGGGCATAGCCCAGCAGGCCAGCGGC
GGCGCTCTTGTTCATGGCGTAATGTCTCCGGTTCTAGTCGCAAGTATTCTACTTTATGCGACTAAAACAC
GCGACAAGAAAACGCCAGGAAAAGGGCAGGGCGGCAGCCTGTCGCGTAACTTAGGACTTGTGCGACATGT
CGTTTTCAGAAGACGGCTGCACTGAACGTCAGAAGCCGACTGCACTATAGCAGCGGAGGGGTTGGATCAA
AGTACTTTAAAGTACTTTAAAGTACTTTAAAGTACTTTGATCCCGAGGGGAACCCTGTGGTTGGCATGCA
CATACAAATGGACGAACGGATAAACCTTTTCACGCCCTTTTAAATATCCGATTATTCTAATAAACGCTCT
TTTCTCTTAGGTTTACCCGCCAATATATCCTGTCAAACACTGATAGTTTAAACTGAAGGCGGGAAACGAC
AATCTGATCCAAGCTCAAGCTAAGCTTGAGCTCTCCCATATGGTCGACTAGAGCCAAGCTGATCTCCTTT
GCCCCGGAGATCACCATGGACGACTTTCTCTATCTCTACGATCTAGGAAGAAAGTTCGACGGAGAAGGTG
ACGATACCATGTTCACCACCGATAATGAGAAGATTAGCCTCTTCAATTTCAGAAAGAATGCTGACCCACA
GATGGTTAGAGAGGCTGCAGGTCAACATGGTGGAGCACGACACACTTGTCTACTCCAAAAATATCAAAGA
TACAGTCTCAGAAGACCAAAGGGCAATTGAGACTTTTCAACAAAGGGTAATATCCGGAAACCTCCTCGGA
TTCCATTGCCCAGCTATCTGTCACTTTATTGTGAAGATAGTGGAAAAGGAAGGTGGCTCCTACAAATGCC
ATCATTGCGATAAAGGAAAGGCCATCGTTGAAGATGCCTCTGCCGACAGTGGTCCCAAAGATGGACCCCC
ACCCACGAGGAGCATCGTGGAAAAAGAAGACGTTCCAACCACGTCTTCAAAGCAAGTGGATTGATGTGAT
AACATGGTGGAGCACGACACACTTGTCTACTCCAAAAATATCAAAGATACAGTCTCAGAAGACCAAAGGG
CAATTGAGACTTTTCAACAAAGGGTAATATCCGGAAACCTCCTCGGATTCCATTGCCCAGCTATCTGTCA
CTTTATTGTGAAGATAGTGGAAAAGGAAGGTGGCTCCTACAAATGCCATCATTGCGATAAAGGAAAGGCC
ATCGTTGAAGATGCCTCTGCCGACAGTGGTCCCAAAGATGGACCCCCACCCACGAGGAGCATCGTGGAAA
AAGAAGACGTTCCAACCACGTCTTCAAAGCAAGTGGATTGATGTGATATCTCCACTGACGTAAGGGATGA
CGCACAATCCCACTATCCTTCGCAAGACCCTTCCTCTATATAAGGAAGTTCATTTCATTTGGAGAGGACC
TCGAGAATTCACAAGTTTGTACAAAAAAGCAGGCTCCGCGGCCGCCCCCTTCACCATGCAGAGGTTTTTC
TCCGCCAGATCGATTCTCGGTTACGCCGTCAAGACGCGGAGGAGGTCTTTCTCTTCTCGTTCTTCGTCTC
TCCTATTCGACGACACTCAGTTACAGTTTAAAGAAAGTGTATCCAAGTTTGCGCAAGATAGGATCCCGCA
CGGGATGAACTCACTGATCAAGGAAAATATGCGTATGATGGTGGTCATGGAAGGTTCGGTCAACGGCTAC
CAATTCAAATGCACAGGTGAAGGAGATGGCAATCCATACATGGGAACTCAAACCATGAGGATCAAAGTCG
TCGAGGGAGGACCTCTGCCATTTGCCTTTGACATTCTTGCCACAAGCTTCATGTATGGCAGCAAGACTTT
TATCAAGCACACTAAAGGCATTCCTGATTTCTTTAAACAGTCCTTTCCTGAGGGTTTTACTTGGGAAAGA
GTTACAAGATACGAAGATGGTGGAGTCTTTACCGTTATGCAGGACACCAGCCTTGAAGATGGCTGTCTCG
TTTACCACGCCAAAGTCACTGGGGTAAACTTTCCCTCCAATGGTGCCGTGATGCAGAAGAAGACCAAGGG
TTGGGAGCCAAATACAGAGATGCTGTATCCAGCAGATGGTGGTCTGAGGGGATACTCTCAAATGGCACTG
AATGTTGATGGTGGTGGCTATCTGTCTTGCTCTTTCGAAACAACTTACAGGTCAAAAAAGACCGTCGAGA
ACTTCAAGATGCCCGGTTTCCATTTTGTTGATCACCGCCTGGAAAGGTTAGAGGAAAGTGACAAGGAAAT
GTTCGTAGTACAACACGAACACGCAGTTGCCAAGTTCTGTGACCTTCCATCCAAACTGGGACGTCTTTGA
AAGGGTGGGCGCGCCGACCCAGCTTTCTTGTACAAAGTGGTTTACCCATACGATGTTCCAGATTACGCTT
GAGAGCTCGCATAATTCTCAACACAACATATACAAAACAAACGAATCTCAAGCAATCAAGCATTCTACTT
CTATTGCAGCAATTTAAATCATTTCTTTTAAAGCAAAAGCAATTTTCTGAAAATTTTCACCATTTACGAA
CGATAGCCATGGCACTCATCTTTGGCACAGTCAACGCTAACATCCTGAAGGAAGTGTTCGGTGGAGCTCG
GTACCCGGGGATCCTCTAGAGTCCGCAAAAATCACCAGTCTCTCTCTACAAATCTATCTCTCTCTATTTT
TCTCCAGAATAATGTGTGAGTAGTTCCCAGATAAGGGAATTAGGGTTCTTATAGGGTTTCGCTCATGTGT
TGAGCATATAAGAAACCCTTAGTATGTATTTGTATTTGTAAAATACTTCTATCAATAAAATTTCTAATTC
CTAAAACCAAAATCCAGTGACCTGCAGGCATGCAAGCTTGGCACTGGCCCTACGCGGCAGGTCTCATCAA
GACGATCTACCCGAGTAATAATCTCCAGGAGATCAAATACCTTCCCAAGAAGGTTAAAGATGCAGTCAAA
AGATTCAGGACTAACTGCATCAAGAACACAGAGAAAGATATATTTCTCAAGATCAGAAGTACTATTCCAG
TATGGACGATTCAAGGCTTGCTTCATAAACCAAGGCAAGTAATAGAGATTGGAGTCTCTAAGAAAGTAGT
TCCTACTGAATCAAAGGCCATGGAGTCAAAAATTCAGATCGAGGATCTAACAGAACTCGCCGTGAAGACT
GGCGAACAGTTCATACAGAGTCTTTTACGACTCAATGACAAGAAGAAAATCTTCGTCAACATGGTGGAGC
ACGACACTCTCGTCTACTCCAAGAATATCAAAGATACAGTCTCAGAAGACCAAAGGGCTATTGAGACTTT
TCAACAAAGGGTAATATCGGGAAACCTCCTCGGATTCCATTGCCCAGCTATCTGTCACTTCATCAAAAGG
ACAGTAGAAAAGGAAGGTGGCACCTACAAATGCCATCATTGCGATAAAGGAAAGGCTATCGTTCAAGATG
CCCCTGCCGACAGTGGTCCCAAAGATGGACCCCCACCCACGAGGAGCATCGTGGAAAAAGAAGACGTTCC
AACCACGTCTTCAAAGCAAGTGGATTGATGTGATATCTCCACTGACGTAAGGGATGACGCACAATCCCAC
TATCCTTCGCAAGACCCTTCCTCTATATAAGGAAGTTCATTTCATTTGGAGAGGACTCCGGTATTTTTAC
AACAATTACCACAACAAAACAAACAACAAACAACATTACAATTTACTATTCTAGTCGACCTGCAGGCGGC
CGCACTAGTGATATCACAAGTTTGTACAAAAAAGCAGGCTCCGCGGCCGCCCCCTTCACCATGTGGTGGT
GGAGAAGAAGATGGTGTCTTAGAGCTATTCAACTTTTTGCTAAGCAACAAGGAGCTTCTGCTACTTCTTC
TGCTCAAAGATTTTCTTCTTCTTCTGCTTATACTTCTGTTTCTATGCCACCAGAATCTGAAGTTAGATCT
TCTGAAACTGTTCCACTTGCTGGAATTGGAGATGCTTGTATGGTTATTTCTAAGAAGGCTGCTAAGAAGG
AAGCTGCTAAGGGTGGGCGCGCCGACCCAGCTTTCTTGTACAAAGTGGTGATATCAATGGTGAGCAAGGG
CGAGGAGCTGTTCACCGGGGTGGTGCCCATCCTGGTCGAGCTGGACGGCGACGTAAACGGCCACAAGTTC
AGCGTGTCCGGCGAGGGCGAGGGCGATGCCACCTACGGCAAGCTGACCCTGAAGTTCATCTGCACCACCG
GCAAGCTGCCCGTGCCCTGGCCCACCCTCGTGACCACCCTGACCTACGGCGTGCAGTGCTTCAGCCGCTA
CCCCGACCACATGAAGCAGCACGACTTCTTCAAGTCCGCCATGCCCGAAGGCTACGTCCAGGAGCGCACC
ATCTTCTTCAAGGACGACGGCAACTACAAGACCCGCGCCGAGGTGAAGTTCGAGGGCGACACCCTGGTGA
ACCGCATCGAGCTGAAGGGCATCGACTTCAAGGAGGACGGCAACATCCTGGGGCACAAGCTGGAGTACAA
CTACAACAGCCACAACGTCTATATCATGGCCGACAAGCAGAAGAACGGCATCAAGGTGAACTTCAAGATC
CGCCACAACATCGAGGACGGCAGCGTGCAGCTCGCCGACCACTACCAGCAGAACACCCCCATCGGCGACG
GCCCCGTGCTGCTGCCCGACAACCACTACCTGAGCACCCAGTCCGCCCTGAGCAAAGACCCCAACGAGAA
GCGCGATCACATGGTCCTGCTGGAGTTCGTGACCGCCGCCGGGATCACTCTCGGCATGGACGAGCTGTAC
AAGTAACCGCGGCCATGCTAGAGTCCGCAAAAATCACCAGTCTCTCTCTACAAATCTATCTCTCTCTATT
TTTCTCCAGAATAATGTGTGAGTAGTTCCCAGATAAGGGAATTAGGGTTCTTATAGGGTTTCGCTCATGT
GTTGAGCATATAAGAAACCCTTAGTATGTATTTGTATTTGTAAAATACTTCTATCAATAAAATTTCTAAT
TCCTAAAACCAAAATCCAGTGACCTGCAGGCATGCGACGTCGGGCCCTCTAGAGGATCCCCGGGTACCGC
GAATTATCGATCATGAGCGGAGAATTAAGGGAGTCACGTTATGACCCCCGCCGATGACGCGGGACAAGCC
GTTTTACGTTTGGAACTGACAGAACCGCAACGTTGAAGGAGCCACTGAGCCGCGGGTTTCTGGAGTTTAA
TGAGCTAAGCACATACGTCAGAAACCATTATTGCGCGTTCAAAAGTCGCCTAAGGTCACTATCAGCTAGC
AAATATTTCTTGTCAAAAATGCTCCACTGACGTTCCATAAATTCCCCTCGGTATCCAATTAGAGTCTCAT
ATTCACTCTCAACTCGATCGAGGCATGATTGAACAAGATGGATTGCACGCAGGTTCTCCGGCCGCTTGGG
TGGAGAGGCTATTCGGCTATGACTGGGCACAACAGACAATCGGCTGCTCTGATGCCGCCGTGTTCCGGCT
GTCAGCGCAGGGGCGCCCGGTTCTTTTTGTCAAGACCGACCTGTCCGGTGCCCTGAATGAACTCCAAGAC
GAGGCAGCGCGGCTATCGTGGCTGGCCACGACGGGCGTTCCTTGCGCAGCTGTGCTCGACGTTGTCACTG
AAGCGGGAAGGGACTGGCTGCTATTGGGCGAAGTGCCGGGGCAGGATCTCCTGTCATCTCACCTTGCTCC
TGCCGAGAAAGTATCCATCATGGCTGATGCAATGCGGCGGCTGCATACGCTTGATCCGGCTACCTGCCCA
TTCGACCACCAAGCGAAACATCGCATCGAGCGAGCACGTACTCGGATGGAAGCCGGTCTTGTCGATCAGG
ATGATCTGGACGAAGAGCATCAGGGGCTCGCGCCAGCCGAACTGTTCGCCAGGCTCAAGGCGCGGATGCC
CGACGGCGAGGATCTCGTCGTGACCCACGGCGATGCCTGCTTGCCGAATATCATGGTGGAAAATGGCCGC
TTTTCTGGATTCATCGACTGTGGCCGGCTGGGTGTGGCGGACCGCTATCAGGACATAGCGTTGGCTACCC
GTGATATTGCTGAAGAGCTTGGCGGCGAATGGGCTGACCGCTTCCTCGTGCTTTACGGTATCGCCGCTCC
CGATTCGCAGCGCATCGCCTTCTATCGCCTTCTTGACGAGTTCTTCTGAGCGGGACTCTGGGGTTCGGAC
TCTAGCTAGAGTCAAGCAGATCGTTCAAACATTTGGCAATAAAGTTTCTTAAGATTGAATCCTGTTGCCG
GTCTTGCGATGATTATCATATAATTTCTGTTGAATTACGTTAAGCATGTAATAATTAACATGTAATGCAT
GACGTTATTTATGAGATGGGTTTTTATGATTAGAGTCCCGCAATTATACATTTAATACGCGATAGAAAAC
AAAATATAGCGCGCAAACTAGGATAAATTATCGCGCGCGGTGTCATCTATGTTACTAGATCGACCGGCAT
GCAAGCTGATAATTCAATTCGGCGTTAATTCAGTACATTAAAAACGTCCGCAATGTGTTATTAAGTTGTC
TAAGCGTCAATTTGTTTACACCACAATATATCCTGCCACCAGCCAGCCAACAGCTCCCCGACCGGCAGCT
CGGCACAAAATCACCACTCGATACAGGCAGCCCATCAGTCCGGGACGGCGTCAGCGGGAGAGCCGTTGTA
AGGCGGCAGACTTTGCTCATGTTACCGATGCTATTCGGAAGAACGGCAACTAAGCTGCCGGGTTTGAAAC
ACGGATGATCTCGCGGAGGGTAGCATGTTGATTGTAACGATGACAGAGCGTTGCTGCCTGTGATCAATTC
GGGCACGAACCCAGTGGACATAAGCCTGTTCGGTTCGTAAGCTGTAATGCAAGTAGCGTATGCGCTCACG
CAACTGGTCCAGAACCTTGACCGAACGCAGCGGTGGTAACGGCGCAGTGGCGGTTTTCATGGCTTGTTAT
GACTGTTTTTTTGGGGTACAGTCTATGCCTCGGGCATCCAAGCAGCAAGCGCGTTACGCCGTGGGTCGAT
GTTTGATGTTATGGAGCAGCAACGATGTTACGCAGCAGGGCAGTCGCCCTAAAACAAAGTTAAACATCAT
GGGGGAAGCGGTGATCGCCGAAGTATCGACTCAACTATCAGAGGTAGTTGGCGTCATCGAGCGCCATCTC
GAACCGACGTTGCTGGCCGTACATTTGTACGGCTCCGCAGTGGATGGCGGCCTGAAGCCACACAGTGATA
TTGATTTGCTGGTTACGGTGACCGTAAGGCTTGATGAAACAACGCGGCGAGCTTTGATCAACGACCTTTT
GGAAACTTCGGCTTCCCCTGGAGAGAGCGAGATTCTCCGCGCTGTAGAAGTCACCATTGTTGTGCACGAC
GACATCATTCCGTGGCGTTATCCAGCTAAGCGCGAACTGCAATTTGGAGAATGGCAGCGCAATGACATTC
TTGCAGGTATCTTCGAGCCAGCCACGATCGACATTGATCTGGCTATCTTGCTGACAAAAGCAAGAGAACA
TAGCGTTGCCTTGGTAGGTCCAGCGGCGGAGGAACTCTTTGATCCGGTTCCTGAACAGGATCTATTTGAG
GCGCTAAATGAAACCTTAACGCTATGGAACTCGCCGCCCGACTGGGCTGGCGATGAGCGAAATGTAGTGC
TTACGTTGTCCCGCATTTGGTACAGCGCAGTAACCGGCAAAATCGCGCCGAAGGATGTCGCTGCCGACTG
GGCAATGGAGCGCCTGCCGGCCCAGTATCAGCCCGTCATACTTGAAGCTAGACAGGCTTATCTTGGACAA
GAAGAAGATCGCTTGGCCTCGCGCGCAGATCAGTTGGAAGAATTTGTCCACTACGTGAAAGGCGAGATCA
CCAAGGTAGTCGGCAAATAATGTCTAGCTAGAAATTCGTTCAAGCCGACGCCGCTTCGCGGCGCGGCTTA
ACTCAAGCGTTAGATGCACTAAGCACATAATTGCTCACAGCCAAACTATCAGGTCAAGTCTGCTTTTATT
ATTTTTAAGCGTGCATAATAAGCCCTACACAAATTGGGAGATATATCATGCATGACCAAAATCCCTTAAC
GTGAGTTTTCGTTCCACTGAGCGTCAGACCCCGTAGAAAAGATCAAAGGATCTTC
